>Addgene plasmid #145527 | pGBW-m4046402 | depositor full sequence | sequence record 287704 | Full Sequence
GCGGCCGCTTGCTATATTGAAGTACGGATTAGAAGCCGCCGAGCGGGCGACAGCCCTCCGACGGAAGACT
CTCCTCCGTGCGTCCTCGTCTTCACCGGTCGCGTTCCTGAAACGCAGATGTGCCTCGCGCCGCACTGCTC
CGAACAATAAAGATTCTACAATACTAGCTTTTATGGTTATGAAGAGGAAAAATTGGCAGTAACCTGGCCC
CACAAACCTTCAAATTAACGAATCAAATTAACAACCATAGGATGATAATGCGATTAGTTTTTTAGCCTTA
TTTCTGGGGTAATTAATCAGCGAAGCGATGATTTTTGATCTATTAACAGATATATAAATGGAAAAGCTGC
ATAACCACTTTAACTAATACTTTCAACATTTTCAGTTTGTATTACTTCTTATTCAAATGTCATAAAAGTA
TCAACAAAAAATTGTTAATATACCTCTATACTTTAACGTCAAGGAGAAAAAACTATAATGAATGAGCTTA
GTCCTGTTGCACTACGACAGATGTCTTGTGCTGCCGGTACTACACAAACTGCTTGCACTGATGACAATGC
GTTAGCTTACTACAACACAACAAAGGGAGGTAGGTTTGTACTTGCACTGTTATCCGATTTACAGGATTTG
AAATGGGCTAGATTCCCTAAGAGTGATGGAACTGGTACTATCTATACAGAACTGGAACCACCTTGTAGGT
TTGTTACAGACACACCTAAAGGTCCTAAAGTGAAGTATTTATACTTTATTAAAGGATTAAACAACCTAAA
TAGAGGTATGGTACTTGGTAGTTTAGCTGCCACAGTACGTCTACTCGTGCCGAGAGGTTCTCACCATCAT
CACCATCATTAAACAGGCCCCTTTTCCTTTGTCGATATCATGTAATTAGTTATGTCACGCTTACATTCAC
GCCCTCCTCCCACATCCGCTCTAACCGAAAAGGAAGGAGTTAGACAACCTGAAGTCTAGGTCCCTATTTA
TTTTTTTTAATAGTTATGTTAGTATTAAGAACGTTATTTATATTTCAAATTTTTCTTTTTTTTCTGTACA
AAGCGGCCGCCGAACCACTAGTGCACTGCAGTACACGGTTTCCTTGAAATTTTTTTGATTCGGTAATCTC
CGAACAGAAGGAAGAACGAAGGAAGGAGCACAGACTTAGATTGGTATATATACGCATATGTAGTGTTGAA
GAAACATGAAATTGCCCAGTATTCTTAACCCAACTGCACAGAACAAAAACGTGCAGGAAACGAAGATAAA
TCATGTCGAAAGCTACATATAAGGAACGTGCTGCTACTCATCCTAGTCCTGTTGCTGCCAAGCTATTTAA
TATCATGCACGAAAAGCAAACAAACTTGTGTGCTTCATTGGATGTTCGTACCACCAAGGAATTACTGGAG
TTAGTTGAAGCATTAGGTCCCAAAATTTGTTTACTAAAAACACATGTGGATATCTTGACTGATTTTTCCA
TGGAGGGCACAGTTAAGCCGCTAAAGGCATTATCCGCCAAGTACAATTTTTTACTCTTCGAGGACAGAAA
ATTTGCTGACATTGGTAATACAGTCAAATTGCAGTACTCTGCGGGTGTATACAGAATAGCAGAATGGGCA
GACATTACGAATGCACACGGTGTGGTGGGCCCAGGTATTGTTAGCGGTTTGAAGCAGGCGGCAGAAGAAG
TAACAAAGGAACCTAGAGGCCTTTTGATGTTAGCAGAATTGTCATGCAAGGGCTCCCTATCTACTGGAGA
ATATACTAAGGGTACTGTTGACATTGCGAAGAGCGACAAAGATTTTGTTATCGGCTTTATTGCTCAAAGA
GACATGGGTGGAAGAGATGAAGGTTACGATTGGTTGATTATGACACCCGGTGTGGGTTTAGATGACAAGG
GAGATGCATTGGGTCAACAGTATAGAACCGTGGATGATGTGGTTTCTACAGGATCTGACATTATTATTGT
TGGAAGAGGACTATTTGCAAAGGGAAGGGATGCTAAGGTAGAGGGTGAACGTTACAGAAAAGCAGGCTGG
GAAGCATATTTGAGAAGATGCGGCCAGCAAAACTAAAAAACTGTATTATAAGTAAATGCATGTATACTAA
ACTCACAAATTAGAGCTTCAATTTAATTATATCAGTTATTACCCGAGTAACGAAGCATCTGTGCTTCATT
TTGTAGAACAAAAATGCAACGCGAGAGCGCTAATTTTTCAAACAAAGAATCTGAGCTGCATTTTTACAGA
ACAGAAATGCAACGCGAAAGCGCTATTTTACCAACGAAGAATCTGTGCTTCATTTTTGTAAAACAAAAAT
GCAACGCGAGAGCGCTAATTTTTCAAACAAAGAATCTGAGCTGCATTTTTACAGAACAGAAATGCAACGC
GAGAGCGCTATTTTACCAACAAAGAATCTATACTTCTTTTTTGTTCTACAAAAATGCATCCCGAGAGCGC
TATTTTTCTAACAAAGCATCTTAGATTACTTTTTTTCTCCTTTGTGCGCTCTATAATGCAGTCTCTTGAT
AACTTTTTGCACTGTAGGTCCGTTAAGGTTAGAAGAAGGCTACTTTGGTGTCTATTTTCTCTTCCATAAA
AAAAGCCTGACTCCACTTCCCGCGTTTACTGATTACTAGCGAAGCTGCGGGTGCATTTTTTCAAGATAAA
GGCATCCCCGATTATATTCTATACCGATGTGGATTGCGCATACTTTGTGAACAGAAAGTGATAGCGTTGA
TGATTCTTCATTGGTCAGAAAATTATGAACGGTTTCTTCTATTTTGTCTCTATATACTACGTATAGGAAA
TGTTTACATTTTCGTATTGTTTTCGATTCACTCTATGAATAGTTCTTACTACAATTTTTTTGTCTAAAGA
GTAATACTAGAGATAAACATAAAAAATGTAGAGGTCGAGTTTAGATGCAAGTTCAAGGAGCGAAAGGTGG
ATGGGTAGGTTATATAGGGATATAGCACAGAGATATATAGCAAAGAGATACTTTTGAGCAATGTTTGTGG
AAGCGGTATTCGCAATATTTTAGTAGCTCGTTACAGTCCGGTGCGTTTTTGGTTTTTTGAAAGTGCGTCA
TCAGAGCGCTTTTGGTTTTCAAAAGCGCTCTGAAGTTCCTATACTTTCTAGCTAGAGAATAGGAACTTCC
CGAGCGGCCGCGTGTTACAAGCTTGACTCCAGCGTAACTGGACTGCAATCAACTCACTGGCTCACCTTCA
CGGGTGGGCCTTTCTTCGGTAGAAAATCAAAGGATCTTCTTGAGATCCTTTTTTTCTGCGCGTAATCTGC
TGCTTGCAAACAAAAAAACCACCGCTACCAGCGGTGGTTTGTTTGCCGGATCAAGAGCTACCAACTCTTT
TTCCGAGGTAACTGGCTTCAGCAGAGCGCAGATACCAAATACTGTTCTTCTAGTGTAGCCGTAGTTAGGC
CACCACTTCAAGAACTCTGTAGCACCGCCTACATACCTCGCTCTGCTAATCCTGTTACCAGTGGCTGCTG
CCAGTGGCGATAAGTCGTGTCTTACCGGGTTGGACTCAAGACGATAGTTACCGGATAAGGCGCAGCGGTC
GGGCTGAACGGGGGGTTCGTGCACACAGCCCAGCTTGGAGCGAACGACCTACACCGAACTGAGATACCTA
CAGCGTGAGCTATGAGAAAGCGCCACGCTTCCCGAAGGGAGAAAGGCGGACAGGTATCCGGTAAGCGGCA
GGGTCGGAACAGGAGAGCGCACGAGGGAGCTTCCAGGGGTAAACGCCTGGTATCTTTATAGTCCTGTCGG
GTTTCGCCACCTCTGACTTGAGCATCGATTTTTGTGATGCTCGTCAGGGGGGCGGAGCCTATGGAAAAAC
GCCAGCAACGCAGAAAGGCCCACCCGAAGGTGAGCCAGGTGATTACATTTGGGCCCTCATCAGAGGTTTT
CACCGTCATCACCGAAACGCGCGAGGCAGCTGCGGTAAAGCTCATCAGCGTGGTCGTGAAGCGATTCACA
GATGTCTGCCTGTTCATCCGCGTCCAGCTCGTTGAGTTTCTCCAGAAGCGTTAATGTCTGGCTTCTGATA
AAGCGGGCCATGTTAAGGGCGGTTTTTTCCTGTTTGGTCACTTACCAATGCTTAATCAGTGAGGCACCTA
TCTCAGCGATCTGTCTATTTCGTTCATCCATAGTTGCCTGACTCCCCGTCGTGTAGATAACTACGATGCG
GGAGGGCTTACCATCTGGCCCCAGTGCTGCAATGATACCGCGAGACCCACGCTCACCGGCTCCAGATTTA
TCAGCAATAAACCAGCCAGCCGGGAGGGCCGAGCGCAGAAGTGATCCTGCAACTTTATCCGCCTCCATCC
AGTCTATTAATTGTTGCCGGGAAGCTAGAGTAAGTAGTTCGCCAGTTAATAGTTTGCGCAACGTTGTTGC
CATTGCTACAGGCATCGTGGTGTCACGCTCGTCGTTTGGTATGGCTTCATTCAGCTCCGGTTCCCAACGA
TCAAGGCGAGTTACATGATCCCCCATGTTGTGCAAAAAAGCGGTTAGCTCCTTCGGTCCTCCGATCGTTG
CCAGAAGTAAGTTGGCCGCAGTGTTATCACTCATGGTTATGGCAGCACTGCATAATTCTCTTACTGTCAT
GCCATCCGTGAGATGCTTTTCTGTGACTGGTGAGTACTCAACCAAGTCATTCTGAGAATAGTGTATGCGG
CGACCGAGTTGCTCTTGCCCGGCGTCAATACGGGATAATACCGCGCCACATAGCAGAACTTTAAAAGTGC
TCATCATTGGAAAACGTTCTTCGGGGCGTAAACTCTCAAGGATCTTACCGCTGTTGAGATCCAGTTCGAT
GTAACCCACTCGTGCACCCAACTGATCTTCAGCATCTTTTACTTTCACCAGCGTTTCTGGGTGAGCAAAA
ACAGGAAGGCAAAATGCCGCAAAAAAGGGAATAAGGGCGACACGGAAATGTTGAATACTCATTTTAGCTT
CCTTAGCTCCTGAAAATCTCGATAACTCAAAAAATACGCCCGGTAGTGATCTTATTTCATTATGGTGAAA
GTTGGAACCTCTTACGTGCCGATCAAGTCAAAAGCCTCCGGTCGGAGGCTTTTGACTTTCTGCTATGGAG
GTCAGGTATGATTTAAATGGTCAGTTAGA
Features (pLannotate 1.2.2; 12 found; start..end, strand, type, name):
     25..466     +  promoter       GAL1 promoter: S. cerevisiae GAL1; inducible promoter, regulated by Gal4
    878..1050    +  terminator     CYC1 terminator (fragment): S. cerevisiae CYC1; transcription terminator for CYC1
   1086..1262    +  promoter       URA3 promoter (fragment): S. cerevisiae URA3
   1263..2066    +  CDS            URA3: orotidine-5'-phosphate decarboxylase, required for uracil biosynthesis; S. cerevisiae URA3; yeast auxotrophic marker, counterselectable with 5-fluoroorotic acid (5-FOA)
   2149..3131    -  rep_origin     2μ ori: yeast 2μ plasmid origin of replication
   3209..3238    +  terminator     T3Te terminator: phage T3 early transcription terminator
   3260..3847    +  rep_origin     ori: high-copy-number ColE1/pMB1/pBR322/pUC origin of replication
   3859..3886    -  terminator     T7Te terminator: phage T7 early transcription terminator
   3910..4101    -  CDS            rop: Rop protein, which maintains plasmids at low copy number; rop
   4102..4962    -  CDS            AmpR: β-lactamase; bla; confers resistance to ampicillin, carbenicillin, and related antibiotics
   4963..5065    -  promoter       cat promoter: promoter of the E. coli cat gene encoding chloramphenicol acetyltransferase
   5066..5097    -  terminator     tonB terminator: bidirectional E. coli tonB-P14 transcription terminator
