[The description below was written by a language model from this plasmid's Addgene catalogue record and pLannotate feature annotations shown in this document.]
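Description:
pGBW-m4046402 is an episomal yeast expression plasmid for producing the SARS-CoV-2 non-structural protein 9 (nsp9) in Saccharomyces cerevisiae. It is a shuttle vector. In yeast it replicates from the 2μ origin, which supports multicopy maintenance, and is selected through the URA3 auxotrophic marker, which restores uracil prototrophy and can be counterselected with 5-FOA. In E. coli it is propagated from a ColE1/pUC-type origin with ampicillin selection. In the annotation, the β-lactamase gene is driven by a cat promoter, and short phage and tonB terminators insulate the bacterial modules. A rop coding sequence is also annotated next to AmpR, although the catalogue lists the plasmid as high copy.

The payload is a wild-type nsp9 coding sequence of about 330 bp, derived from the ORF1ab polyprotein and made by gene synthesis. The listing of budding yeast alongside the virus as species may reflect adaptation of the sequence for yeast, but the record does not say so. The insert is not itself annotated in the feature table. By position it occupies the gap between the galactose-inducible, Gal4-regulated GAL1 promoter and the CYC1 terminator fragment. According to the catalogue, the backbone supplies a C-terminal thrombin cleavage site followed by a 6xHis tag, so the protein can be captured by metal-affinity chromatography and the tag then removed by proteolysis. These tag elements are likewise not called out in the feature list.

The plasmid is suited to inducible expression and purification of nsp9 from yeast. The record gives no further application.
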