Addgene plasmid #145527: pGBW-m4046402
Purpose: Yeast Expression plasmid for SARS-CoV-2 nsp9
Depositing lab: Ginkgo Bioworks & Benjie Chen. Depositing organization: Ginkgo Bioworks.
Backbone
  Vector backbone: AmpR; 2u URA3
  Backbone size w/o insert (bp): 4078
  Vector type: Yeast Expression
  Selectable markers: URA3
Growth in bacteria
  Bacterial resistance: Ampicillin, 100 μg/mL
  Growth temperature: 37°C
  Growth strain: DH5alpha
  Copy number: High Copy
Gene/Insert
  Gene/Insert name: SARS-CoV-2 nsp9
  Species: S. cerevisiae (budding yeast); Severe acute respiratory syndrome coronavirus 2
  Insert size (bp): 332
  Mutation: wt
  Entrez Gene: ORF1ab (a.k.a. GU280_gp01)
  Promoter: pGAL1
  Tag / fusion protein: Cleavable thrombin;6xHIS (C terminal on backbone)
  Cloning method: Unknown
Resource information
  A portion of this plasmid was derived from a plasmid made by: GinkgoBioworks
Depositor comments: NCBI Reference Sequence: YP_009725305.1Created by gene synthesis with Not1 site.
How to cite: pGBW-m4046402 was a gift from Ginkgo Bioworks & Benjie Chen (Addgene plasmid # 145527 ; http://n2t.net/addgene:145527 ; RRID:Addgene_145527)
